Addgene plasmid #116011: pVL45 - pPXY>>
Purpose: destination vector for GreenGate cloning method, contains 2x a set of modules from A-F, "Driver line", tissues-specific promoter, Dex-inducible mTurquoise2 expression
Depositing lab: Thomas Greb. Depositing organization: Universitaet Heidelberg. Publication: A Comprehensive Toolkit for Inducible, Cell Type-Specific Gene Expression in Arabidopsis. Schurholz AK, Lopez-Salmeron V, Li Z, Forner J, Wenzl C, Gaillochet C, Augustin S, Vilches-Barro A, Fuchs M, Gebert M, Lohmann JU, Greb T, Wolf S. Plant Physiol. 2018 Jul 19. pii: pp.18.00463. doi: 10.1104/pp.18.00463. PubMed 30026289.
Backbone
  Vector backbone: Z003
  Vector type: Plant Expression
  Selectable markers: Sulfadiazine, mTurquoise
Growth in bacteria
  Bacterial resistance: Spectinomycin, 50 μg/mL
  Growth temperature: 37°C
  Growth strain: NEB Stable
  Copy number: High Copy
Gene/Insert
  Gene/Insert name: pPXY:GR-LhG4:tPXY:F-H adapter-H-A adapter::pOp4:SP(ER)-mTurquoise2-HDEL:tUBQ10::SulfR
  Species: A. thaliana (mustard weed)
  Insert size (bp): 9546
  Tag / fusion protein: SP(ER) (N terminal on insert); HDEL (C terminal on insert)
  Cloning method: Restriction Enzyme; 5′ cloning site Unknown (unknown if destroyed); 3′ cloning site Unknown (unknown if destroyed)
Terms and licenses: Academic/Nonprofit Terms; Industry Terms: Not Available to Industry
How to cite: pVL45 - pPXY>> was a gift from Thomas Greb (Addgene plasmid # 116011 ; http://n2t.net/addgene:116011 ; RRID:Addgene_116011)
