[The description below was written by a language model from this plasmid's Addgene catalogue record and pLannotate feature annotations shown in this document.]
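Description:
pVL45 - pPXY>> is a 12.2 kb plant binary vector assembled by GreenGate cloning in the Z003 destination backbone. It serves as a "driver line" construct for dexamethasone-inducible, cell type-specific gene expression in Arabidopsis thaliana. It carries a high-copy ColE1/pUC-type origin for E. coli, a pSa origin of the kind used for maintenance in Agrobacterium, and an aadA gene conferring spectinomycin resistance. The roughly 9.5 kb payload lies between nopaline-type left and right T-DNA border repeats, consistent with Agrobacterium-mediated transfer, and consists of two sets of GreenGate A–F modules joined by F-H and H-A adapters.

The first expression unit places GR-LhG4 under the PXY promoter and terminator, which the feature table does not annotate. GR-LhG4 is a chimeric transcription factor made of the rat glucocorticoid receptor ligand-binding region, a LacI DNA-binding portion and a GAL4 activation domain. The GR moiety keeps the activator inactive until dexamethasone is supplied. The activator then binds the pOp4 promoter, seen in the annotation as four lac operators upstream of a minimal CaMV 35S promoter. In this plasmid pOp4 drives mTurquoise2 fused to an N-terminal ER signal peptide, annotated as sporamin-derived, and a C-terminal HDEL retention signal, followed by the UBQ10 terminator. The result is an ER-localised cyan reporter that marks the cells where induction has occurred.

Plant selection relies on a sulfadiazine resistance cassette. It consists of a MAS promoter, an RbcS transit peptide fused to sulI, and a CaMV polyadenylation signal. Plants carrying this driver can be combined with pOp-controlled effector constructs to trans-activate genes of interest in the PXY expression domain.
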