Features (pLannotate 1.2.2; 21 found; start..end, strand, type, name):
    534..556     +  misc_feature   LB T-DNA repeat: left border repeat from nopaline C58 T-DNA (truncated)
    613..769     -  polyA_signal   CaMV poly(A) signal (fragment): cauliflower mosaic virus polyadenylation signal
    808..825     -  misc_feature   MCS (fragment): pUC18/19 multiple cloning site
    840..1676    -  CDS            sulI: DHP1_CORGT - Protein inferred from homology: Swiss-Prot protein existence level 3. Catalyzes the condensation of para-aminobenzoate (pABA) with 6-hydroxymethyl-7,8-dihydropterin diphosphate (DHPt-PP) to form 7,8- dihydropteroate (H2Pte), the immediate precursor of folate derivatives. From Corynebacterium glutamicum (Brevibacterium saccharolyticum).
   1674..1847    -  CDS            RBCS.3A (fragment): RBS3_PEA - Experimental evidence at protein level: Swiss-Prot protein existence level 1. RuBisCO catalyzes two reactions: the carboxylation of D- ribulose 1,5-bisphosphate, the primary event in carbon dioxide fixation, as well as the oxidative fragmentation of the pentose substrate. Both reactions occur simultaneously and in competition at the same active site. Although the small subunit is not catalytic it is essential for maximal activity (Probable). Binds to abscisic acid (ABA); only half of the possible binding sites are occupied in the crystal; and there are indications this is a low affi
   1850..2230    -  promoter       MAS promoter: mannopine synthase promoter (Velten et al., 1984)
   2894..3610    -  CDS            mTurquoise2: mTurquoise2 is a basic (constitutively fluorescent) cyan fluorescent protein published in 2012, derived from Aequorea victoria. It is reported to be a rapidly-maturing monomer with very low acid sensitivity.
   3620..3688    -  CDS            SPOR1_IPOBA (fragment): Experimental evidence at transcript level: Swiss-Prot protein existence level 2. Major tuberous root protein. From Ipomoea batatas (Sweet potato) (Convolvulus batatas).
   3695..3741    -  promoter       minimal CaMV 35S promoter: minimal 35S promoter from cauliflower mosaic virus
   3765..3784    +  protein_bind   lac operator (symmetric): The lac repressor binds to the lac operator to inhibit transcription in E. coli. This inhibition can be relieved by adding lactose or isopropyl-β-D-thiogalactopyranoside (IPTG). The symmetric lac operator was optimized for tight binding of lac repressor. lac repressor encoded by lacI
   3817..3836    +  protein_bind   lac operator (symmetric): The lac repressor binds to the lac operator to inhibit transcription in E. coli. This inhibition can be relieved by adding lactose or isopropyl-β-D-thiogalactopyranoside (IPTG). The symmetric lac operator was optimized for tight binding of lac repressor. lac repressor encoded by lacI
   3869..3888    +  protein_bind   lac operator (symmetric): The lac repressor binds to the lac operator to inhibit transcription in E. coli. This inhibition can be relieved by adding lactose or isopropyl-β-D-thiogalactopyranoside (IPTG). The symmetric lac operator was optimized for tight binding of lac repressor. lac repressor encoded by lacI
   3921..3940    +  protein_bind   lac operator (symmetric): The lac repressor binds to the lac operator to inhibit transcription in E. coli. This inhibition can be relieved by adding lactose or isopropyl-β-D-thiogalactopyranoside (IPTG). The symmetric lac operator was optimized for tight binding of lac repressor. lac repressor encoded by lacI
   4818..5162    -  CDS            GAL4 activation domain: activation domain of the GAL4 transcriptional activator; Saccharomyces cerevisiae GAL4 (truncated)
   5178..6161    -  CDS            lacI (fragment): LACI_ECOLI - Experimental evidence at protein level: Swiss-Prot protein existence level 1. Repressor of the lactose operon. Binds allolactose as an inducer. From Escherichia coli (strain K12).
   6171..7043    -  CDS            Nr3c1 (fragment): GCR_RAT - Also known as Grl. Experimental evidence at protein level: Swiss-Prot protein existence level 1. [Isoform A]: Has transcriptional activation and repression activity. Mediates glucocorticoid-induced apoptosis. Promotes accurate chromosome segregation during mitosis. May act as a tumor suppressor. May play a negative role in adipogenesis through the regulation of lipolytic and antilipogenic gene expression. From Rattus norvegicus (Rat).
  10234..10258   +  misc_feature   RB T-DNA repeat: right border repeat from nopaline C58 T-DNA
  10349..10937   -  rep_origin     ori: high-copy-number ColE1/pMB1/pBR322/pUC origin of replication
  11111..11896   -  CDS            aadA: S3AD_SHIFL - Experimental evidence at protein level: Swiss-Prot protein existence level 1. Mediates bacterial resistance to the antibiotics streptomycin and spectinomycin. From Shigella flexneri.
  12081..12182   +  CDS            TRA2_ECOLX (fragment): Protein predicted: Swiss-Prot protein existence level 4. Required for transposition of transposon Tn903. From Escherichia coli.
  12187..407     +  rep_origin     pSa ori (across the origin): origin of replication from bacterial plasmid pSa
>Addgene plasmid #116011 | pVL45 - pPXY>> | addgene full sequence | sequence record 232541 | Addgene NGS Result
TTTTTATCCCCGGAAGCCTGTGGATAGAGGGTAGTTATCCACGTGAAACCGCTAATGCCCCGCAAAGCCT
TGATTCACGGGGCTTTCCGGCCCGCTCCAAAAACTATCCACGTGAAATCGCTAATCAGGGTACGTGAAAT
CGCTAATCGGAGTACGTGAAATCGCTAATAAGGTCACGTGAAATCGCTAATCAAAAAGGCACGTGAGAAC
GCTAATAGCCCTTTCAGATCAACAGCTTGCAAACACCCCTCGCTCCGGCAAGTAGTTACAGCAAGTAGTA
TGTTCAATTAGCTTTTCAATTATGAATATATATATCAATTATTGGTCGCCCTTGGCTTGTGGACAATGCG
CTACGCGCACCGGCTCCGCCCGTGGACAACCGCAAGCGGTTGCCCACCGTCGAGCGCCTTTGCCCACAAC
CCGGCGGCCGGCCGCAACAGATCGTTTTATAAATTTTTTTTTTTGAAAAAGAAAAAGCCCGAAAGGCGGC
AACCTCTCGGGCTTCTGGATTTCCGATCCCCGGAATTAGATCTTGGCAGGATATATTGTGGTGTAACGTT
GGATCTGGCTGAGAACGCCAGCTGTGCATGCTTGGTCTAGAATACGGTACCCCTGGATTTTGGTTTTAGG
AATTAGAAATTTTATTGATAGAAGTATTTTACAAATACAAATACATACTAAGGGTTTCTTATATGCTCAA
CACATGAGCGAAACCCTATAAGAACCCTAATTCCCTTATCTGGGAACTACTCACACATTATTATAGAGAG
AGATAGATTTGTAGAGAGAGACTGGTGATTTCAGCGGGCATGCCTGCAGGTCGACCTGCAGCCAAGCTAG
GCATGATCTAACCCTCTGTCTCTGGCGTCGCGACTGCGAAATTTCGCGAGGGTTTCCGAGATGGTGATTG
CGCTTCGCAGATCTCCAGGCGCGTGGGTGCGGACGTAGTCAGCGCCATTGCCGATCGCGTGAAGTTCCGC
CGCAAGGCTCGCTGGACCCAGATCCTTTACAGGAAGGCCAACGGTGGCGCCCAAGAAGGATTTCCGCGAC
ACCGAGACAAGTAGCGGAAGCCCCAACGCCGACTTCAGCTTTTGAAGGTTCGACAGCACGTGCAGCGATG
TTTCCGGTGCGGGGCTCAAGAAAAATCCCATCCCCGGATCGAGGATGAGCCGGTCGGCAGCGACCCCGCT
CCGTCGCAAGGCGGAAACCCGCGCCTCGAAGAACCGCACAATCTCGTCGAGCGCGTCTTCGGGTCGAAGG
TGACCGGTGCGGGTGGCGATGCCATCCCGCTGCGCTGAGTGCATAACCACCAGCCTGCAGTCCGCCTCAG
CAATATCGGGATAGAGCGCAGGGTCAGGAAATCCTTGGATATCGTTCAGGTAGCCCACGCCGCGCTTGAG
CGCATAGCGCTGGGTTTCCGGTTGGAAGCTGTCGATTGAAACACGGTGCATCTGATCGGACAGGGCGTCT
AAGAGCGGCGCAATACGTCTGATCTCATCGGCCGGCGATACAGGCCTCGCGTCCGGATGGCTGGCGGCCG
GTCCGACATCCACGACGTCTGATCCGACTCGCAGCATTTCGATCGCCGCGGTGACAGCGCCGGCGGGGTC
TAGCCGCCGGCTCTCATCGAAGAAGGAGTCCTCGGTGAGATTCAGAATGCCGAACACCGTCACCATGCAC
TTTACTCTTCCACCATTGCTTGTAATGGAAGTAATGTCAGTGTTGACCTTCTTAACTGGGAATCCAGTCA
TGGATTTGAGGCCGCCGAATGGAGCCACCGCGGCCGATTGCACCGTAGAAGCACGGCTGACTGTAGTCAC
AGCTGAAGAGGATATCATAGAAGCCATGGCGATTTGGTGTATCGAGATTGGTTATGAAATTCAGATGCTA
GTGTAATGTATTGGTAATTTGGGAAGATATAATAGGAAGCAAGGCTATTTATCCATTTCTGAAAAGGCGA
AATGGCGTCACCGCGAGCGTCACGCGCATTCCGTTCTTGCTGTAAAGCGTTGTTTGGTACACTTTTGACT
AGCGAGGCTTGGCGTGTCAGCGTATCTATTCAAAAGTCGTTAATGGCTGCGGATCAAGAAAAAGTTGGAA
TAGAAACAGAATACCCGCGAAATTCAGGCCCGGTTGCCATGTCCTACACGCCGAAATAAACGACCAAATT
AGTAGAAAAATAAAAACTGACTCGGATACTTACGTCACGTCTTGCGCACTGATTTGAAAAGGATCCTAGT
AACATACACTTTCACTTGTGATCATCAATTTACTTGAGAGTCGTTTCTTCAAAGTTTCAAACTTTCCACA
ACAGAAACTCTACTTAAGATGATCAAGGCATTGTCAAATGAAATGCTTTGGAAGGAAGAAACTGCCTCTC
CTTCGTTAAACCAAGCTCAGTATCTTGCAGTTTCCTCTCATCAGACATATCAATGCTTGGACAAAGGTAC
GAACCATTTTCTACATTTGTGGGACATTACAGGCATTTCTTAGCAACAACGAATGTTCATCATACTCAGA
ACCTAAAAGATTAACATGTTCAAGCCATCCTTAGAACCCAACAGCTCAACACTTTCGCTACATCTATTAC
TAGAGGCCAACAATTGGACTATTTACAAGTTTCGCAGAACTGCACTAAACAGAGTCGAGTCACTTTGCAG
GCGTATTAAACAAAAGAAGCACAGATAATAAAAACGAAGCGATGATAAAGAAGAAGTTCGACTTGTCATT
AGAAAGAAAGAGATAACAGGAACGGAAACATAGTAGAACACTTATTCATCAGGGATTATACAAGGCCCCA
AAACACAAACCACCAAAGTTTTACATGAAACGAAACATTGAACTTCTTAAGCATAACAGAGACGAGATGC
AGCTAAAGCTCATCATGACCTGACTTGTACAGCTCGTCCATGCCGAGAGTGATCCCGGCGGCGGTCACGA
ACTCCAGCAGGACCATGTGATCGCGCTTCTCGTTGGGGTCTTTGCTCAGCTTGGACTGGGTGCTCAGGTA
GTGGTTGTCGGGCAGCAGCACGGGGCCGTCGCCGATGGGGGTGTTCTGCTGGTAGTGGTCGGCGAGCTGC
ACGCCGCCGTCCTCGATGTTGTGGCGGATCTTGAAGTTGGCCTTGATGCCGTTCTTCTGCTTGTCGGCGG
TGATATAGACGTTGTCGCTAAAGTAGTTGTACTCCAGCTTGTGCCCCAGGATGTTGCCGTCCTCCTTGAA
GTCGATGCCCTTCAGCTCGATGCGGTTCACCAGGGTGTCGCCCTCGAACTTCACCTCGGCGCGGGTCTTG
TAGTTGCCGTCGTCCTTGAAGAAGATGGTGCGCTCCTGGACGTAGCCTTCGGGCATGGCGGACTTGAAGA
AGTCGTGCTGCTTCATGTGGTCGGGGTAGCGGGCGAAGCACTGCACGCCCCAGGACAGGGTGGTCACGAG
GGTGGGCCAGGGCACGGGCAGCTTGCCGGTGGTGCAGATGAACTTCAGGGTCAGCTTGCCGTAGGTGGCA
TCGCCCTCGCCCTCGCCGGACACGCTGAACTTGTGGCCGTTTACGTCGCCGTCCAGCTCGACCAGGATGG
GCACCACCCCGGTGAACAGCTCCTCGCCCTTGCTCACCATTGTTGAGCCACTAGTGGCTGGATTGGGCAG
GAGATAGAGGGAAAGAGCTAAGAAGAGAGCGAGTGTGAAGGCTTTCATTGTTCGTCCTCTCCAAATGAAA
TGAACTTCCTTATATAGAGGAAGGGTCTTGCGAAGATCGATCCACTAGTCTTTCAATTGTGAGCGCTCAC
AATTCTTTCTCTTCCCTTTCTTCTTTCTAGTCTTTCAATTGTGAGCGCTCACAATTCTTTCTCTTCCCTT
TCTTCTTTCTAGTCTTTCAATTGTGAGCGCTCACAATTCTTTCTCTTCCCTTTCTTCTTTCTAGTCTTTC
AATTGTGAGCGCTCACAATTCTTTCTCTTCCCTTTCTTCTTTCTAGATTTCTTGAGCTCGACATATGCAT
AGGTTGTGACCAGGCATCATAGCCCCTACAGAACATCTTGCCTACTCATAGTGATTTCCACCAAGTGACC
ATAGAATCTATGAAGCGTACCTAGATTTGGGTGACTAGTTGAGATAAACAAATAATAAAAAGAAACATGC
TTTCTTTTCTTTCTGTTTTCCGACTAATAAAACATGTTCTATGTTTTTATGTTGTTAACCCTTTTTAAGT
TTATTTTCCTACATCAATAAAAGTTGTTTTAAATTTTACTCTGAAATATATTTCTCCAATATTTTATTCG
TAAAAATTAAACTAAATTTTTTTTTATCAAAAATAAGTTTTGTTTGACTAGCTATAGGCAAAGATATATA
ATCCAAATATGTCAACTGATTAAATATTAACAATATAATAAGAAACATAAATTCTTAACATATAAACTTT
AATGTAGATGCAAGGAAAAATATCTATATGTCAATGCATGTTAGTTTTTTTTTTGTTTTATGCATGTTAG
TTTGCTCCAAAATAGGACAATGATATACAGTATACCACATTGGTGCAATCGATGCAAAGAATACACATGC
TGATGATAGGGCCAAGATAATGGACGCCAACTCTCTTTAAATATAAATCTCTTACTCTTAAGCCCAAAAA
ATGTAGTTGCATGATCGATCTTCCTCAAAGCAAAATTCGAAACATTCCGATATTCATATAACGAAAAGAA
ACAAAAATACACTCATATCATATATACTAGTAACACCCTTAAAAAAAACCTACAATTACATTAAAAACTC
CAAATACAAAAAAAATATATATATATAAACAATCACACCCCAATCCTTTGACAGCAGTTACTCTTTTTTT
GGGTTTGGTGGGGTATCTTCATCATCGAATAGATAGTTATATACATCATCCATTGTAGTGGTATTAAACA
TCCCTGTAGTGATTCCAAACGCGTTATACGCAGTTTGGTCCGTCCAACCAGGTGACAGTGGTTTTGAATT
ATTACCATCATCAATTTTACTAGCCGTGATTTCATTATTCATGAAGTTATCATGAACGTTAGAGGAGGCA
ATTGGTTGTGAAAGCGCTTGAGAATTTGTTTGAGTTGTTATGAGGTTCGGACCGTTGCTACTGTTAGTGA
AAGTGAAGGACAATGAGCTATCAGCAATATTCCCACTTTGATTAAAATTGGCGAATTCCGATCCACTAGT
GGTTTTTCTTTTCACCAGTGAGACGGGCAACAGCTGATTGCCCTTCACCGCCTGGCCCTGAGAGAGTTGC
AGCAAGCGGTCCACGCTGGTTTGCCCCAGCAGGCGAAAATCCTGTTTGATGGTGGTTAACGGCGGGATAT
AACATGAGCTGTCTTCGGTATCGTCGTATCCCACTACCGAGATATCCGCACCAACGCGCAGCCCGGACTC
GGTAATGGCGCGCATTGCGCCCAGCGCCATCTGATCGTTGGCAACCAGCATCGCAGTGGGAACGATGCCC
TCATTCAGCATTTGCATGGTTTGTTGAAAACCGGACATGGCACTCCAGTCGCCTTCCCGTTCCGCTATCG
GCTGAATTTGATTGCGAGTGAGATATTTATGCCAGCCAGCCAGACGCAGACGCGCCGAGACAGAACTTAA
TGGGCCCGCTAACAGCGCGATTTGCTGGTGACCCAATGCGACCAGATGCTCCACGCCCAGTCGCGTACCG
TCTTCATGGGAGAAAATAATACTGTTGATGGGTGTCTGGTCAGAGACATCAAGAAATAACGCCGGAACAT
TAGTGCAGGCAGCTTCCACAGCAATGGCATCCTGGTCATCCAGCGGATAGTTAATGATCAGCCCACTGAC
GCGTTGCGCGAGAAGATTGTGCACCGCCGCTTTACAGGCTTCGACGCCGCTTCGTTCTACCATCGACACC
ACCACGCTGGCACCCAGTTGATCGGCGCGAGATTTAATCGCCGCGACAATTTGCGACGGCGCGTGCAGGG
CCAAGCTCGAGGTCGCGACACCGATCAGCAAGCTTTGTTTACCAGCCAGCTGCTGCGCAACACGGTTCGG
GATGTAGTTGAGCTCAGCCATGGCAGCTTCAACTTTTTCCCGGGTTTTAGCGCTAACATGTGAAGCCTGG
TTAACCACTCTAGAAACGGTTTGATGAGAAACGCCGGCGTATTCAGCGACGTCGTATAACGTTACCGGTT
TGCTAGTAGATTTTTGATGAAACAGAAGCTTTTTGATATTTCCATTTGAATATTTTGGTATCTGATTAGT
GATGATTTCAGCTAACATCTCTGGGAATTCAATACTCATGGTCTTATCCAAAAATGTCTGGAAGCAGTAG
GTAAGGAGATTCTCAACCACCTCATGCATGGAGTCCAGAAGCTTTGTCAGTTGGTAAAACCGTTGCCAGT
TCTGACTGGAGTTCCCTTCCCTTTTGACGATGGCTTTTCCTAGCTCTTTGATATAAGTCATTCGAATCTC
ATCAAATAACTCTTGGCTCTTCAGACCTTCCTTAGGAACTGAGGAGAGAAGCAGTAAGGTTTTCATACAG
AGATACTCTTCATAGGATACCTGCAATCTTTGTAATTCAGAGGAGACAAACAGCATGTGTTTACATTGGT
CATACATGCAGGGTAGAGACATTCTCTGCTCATTAATAATCAGATCAGGAGCAAAGCAGAGCAGGTTTCC
ACTTGATTGTCTGTATGATCTCCAACCCAGGGCAAATGCCATGAGAAACATCCATGAGTACTGTAGCAGG
GTCATTTGGTCATCCAGGTGTAAGTTTCTGAAGCCTGGTATCGCCTTTGCCCATTTCACTGCTGCAATCA
CTTGACGCCCACCTAACATGTTGAGTGTGGTCATAATTCTCCATGCTGAATCTGGAACAGAGCTATCATA
TCCTGCATACAACACCTCGGGTTCAATCACCTCCAGCAGTGACACCAAGGTAGGGGTGAGCTGTGGTAAT
GCTGCAGGAACTATTGTTTTGTTAGGATTTTCCGAAGTGTCTTGTGAGACTCCTGCAGTGGCTTGCTGAA
TCCCTTTGATTTTTTTCTTTGTTTTTCGAGCTTCACTAGCCATTGTGTTGTAGCTTTTAGAAAGAAATTA
AAGTGAAGTTGTTTGAGGAAGTGTGGTGATATTGTTGAGAAAGGTGTTAGTGTTGACAATGGTGGATTTA
AGGGTTTGAAGAAGAAGAAGATGGAAGAAGAGAAGAGAAGAAGAAGTCATGATGAAGGTGATGATTGTGG
AGTGCGTCTAATGGTCTGGCTTTTGTTGGTTAAGGCATTATGGTTTTTGTGTGGGGAAGAAAACAAAAGC
AAAGAGAAAAAAAAAACTCAATCCATTTTCCACTCTTCTTTTACTTTTCTTACTTTTTTCAAATTACTGT
ACTTCGTATACTAGTACTTTTTTCTGTTTGTTACCTTTATTAAGTATGAACCAAAATAAAACGTATATAC
TATAATTGTAGATTTTGTTTTTGTTTTGCCATCATACAAGTATTGGGTAAAATCAGAAACCAAATCACAC
AATGCCACTCATATTAAAAACCGATTAATTAGATTTGCTAGTATCTTTTCTTTGTCCTTTAATTTCTTCT
CCTCATTAAAATTCTTTTTTTTCCACTATGGTATTCTTTTTAAAAAACCTTTTGCATACAAATTGAATGT
TCAATGGAATGTATACGCATGCAGATGTACAAGTACATAGATACACAATAAGCGAAAGTGGACTGTATTT
ATCCCAGTCACTCACAGGATCCAATAAAGCTAAAATCCTCTGTCTCTCCACTAACTCTCATGCCCACTAC
ATATATGTGTGCGTATATAAGTTTTTACATATATATGAATTACGGTTTTTTTTTTTCGAACAACAATCTC
GCGCCTAAAAGATTCAAGATTTTATAACAAATTTATTACACCATTCTTTTTTTATCCTTTCATCAGACCA
TTCATACGTATAGATATATACGCGTGCATCTCTTTATTACTTTTAGTGAAATGATATTACATTGGGACTT
ATTTTTCAGTTCGTTTATATATATGCCAAGTAATACTTACGATCACTGAAAATCTACTATTGTCTACCAA
CCTTAGAAAAACTTGATTAGATTAGGATTGGAGTTGAGAGTTTTATGATTTTAATTTTATCGTAGTCTAA
AATAAAGTTATTTTATACGATAGACTACAACATTCCATCCTAAGCATTAGCTTAATTCTCAGCATGATTC
AAATCGTAGTGAGATAATTTCAACATTAAATTCTACGCTTACATGATAAATCTTTCAACTATTAGACTAC
TATAAGAAGAAGAAAAAAAAAATCGTTTTTCTTACATTCTTGATATTTACGAGTTTATTTACTCGTGAAT
TCATAATTATGAACATGAATTATCTCAATCACCTGGTTCTGCTCTACTAAAAATAATGTGTCGAGCTAGG
ACTCTTCATTCTTTAATTTACATGTTAATCTTGTATATACATCATCATATTATGAACACAAGTTATATTC
TCATATTTTTCTATTTACTATTTCTATTGATTTTCATAAAATATCTCAAACACATGGTCCCGTAATCCCG
TTCTACTAGAAATATTTTGTCTCATTTATTTATTTGATACTACTAGGAAATCCAAGCTATGCCTTTTGCT
TATACGTATTTTTTTTGGGGTCACGATGTCTATTTCTTATGATATTTTTTCTTTTCTTTACTAAAAACAC
AGTAACACAATGAAAAAAATAAATTATCTTTTGTCAATGCTATATATATAAAGTTATAGCTGTAGAAATT
GACTTAAGGGCATATAAGGTTTGTATCATGATGGTTGCTTGCCATTATAGATTCACTTTTCATCATTAAG
GTTGGGTGAATTAAATATCTCACATTTATTCGATGATCCATAAAGTTCCAAAAAGGAATTCATTATTTCC
CAACTAATCACCTAAATTATCGCTTATGCATACATATCTTAAAGACTCCGTACGTACGTGAGTGAGCTTA
ATGCTATACTATATTTTGAAATCACACACATTCATTTCTATTATATATCGTTAATTCTTTACCCGTTGCA
TCATAGTTTGCAACTGCATTGGTTCGAATATAATCACTTTGTAAGTGTGGTTAATTAGAAGTCCAAAATC
AACTTCTTTTTCTACGTGATGTAGTGGAAGAACCGATAATATCTCAATTAGAACGATTATACGTTTTACA
AACTCGTCCTATAAACGATCAACGATCCTAAAAATTTTGGGATGTTTTAAAAAACAACAAGTAGAGTGCA
ATAATGAAAAGAAAATGTATAGAGGCATGCGTCGTTACATTTCTCTTTTGTTAGTGTTTTTTGGCCACGC
GTGTCTTTTTCGCAACAACAGTATGGTATGTTTAGCCTTTTCTCAAATGACGGTTTTACCCCCAACTGAA
TTTCTATTACATGAAATGTGATCAAGAAATTATATTTTGCAATATATGTATGAGTGTATTAGAGATTTAG
AATATTTTTTTGTTGATGTCATAAACAAAAATTCTGACTTAAGAGATTTAAAAATATTATACTTCAAATT
GTAGGTTTCTGACTTTAGAATATCTATTATTGAATGAACATCCTTCAATTTTTCATTTTTCTGTGGGTTT
TGTATGAACTGAGTTATACTTAAAGTAGAATTCCTGTTGTTAAAAAAAAAAAAAAGCAAAATAAAATGTA
GAATTCCTCGGTATTCAAAATTTGTAACAGAGCAATAATACTCAATTTTGCTTGTATATGTAAAATACAT
GAATTTAGAGGAAATTGTTAAATCTGGAAGTACACGAGACGTAAACAAAATAAAGTAGAAAAGAAAAGTA
AAATAATTATAAAAGTTTCTACAAGAGAATGATGAAAGAATTGAACATTCTTCAAAAGTAAACAAAGAGG
ATGAAATAAAGAGAGAAAGAAACCGATTGATGGGAGTGAGGCCATTTATATAAACAAAATGTTATTTCAA
ATGTGACTCATTTTTAGATTTATTTTTCTTCTTAAATACCACCGTTTATTGTATTTGACATTTGTTGTGA
CACTTTTGGATTTTATATTTTTGGCGAATGAAATGATTTGTCATCTAAGTGATGATAATCTACAGTCCAA
TGAGCTAATTATTCAAATAAACAGTTCAATTCGTACAATACATGACCACCACAAATTCAACATGCAGAGG
TGGTACCTGGTGCGATCGCTGTTGGCGCGCCGTGTTTAATTAAGGTTGCGGCCGCTTACTTCGTCCGAGC
CTAGTTCGAGCCTTGACAGGATATATTGGCGGGTAAACTAAGTCGCTGTATGTGTTTGTTTGAGATCTCA
TGTGAGCAAAAGGCCAGCAAAAGGCCAGGAACCGTAAAAAGGCCGCGTTGCTGGCGTTTTTCCATAGGCT
CCGCCCCCCTGACGAGCATCACAAAAATCGACGCTCAAGTCAGAGGTGGCGAAACCCGACAGGACTATAA
AGATACCAGGCGTTTCCCCCTGGAAGCTCCCTCGTGCGCTCTCCTGTTCCGACCCTGCCGCTTACCGGAT
ACCTGTCCGCCTTTCTCCCTTCGGGAAGCGTGGCGCTTTCTCATAGCTCACGCTGTAGGTATCTCAGTTC
GGTGTAGGTCGTTCGCTCCAAGCTGGGCTGTGTGCACGAACCCCCCGTTCAGCCCGACCGCTGCGCCTTA
TCCGGTAACTATCGTCTTGAGTCCAACCCGGTAAGACACGACTTATCGCCACTGGCAGCAGCCACTGGTA
ACAGGATTAGCAGAGCGAGGTATGTAGGCGGTGCTACAGAGTTCTTGAAGTGGTGGCCTAACTACGGCTA
CACTAGAAGAACAGTATTTGGTATCTGCGCTCTGCTGAAGCCAGTTACCTTCGGAAGAAGAGTTGGTAGC
TCTTGATCCGGCAAACAAACCACCGCTGGTAGCGGTGGTTTTTTTGTTTGCAAGCAGCAGATTACGCGCA
GAAAAAAAGGATCTCAAGAAGATCCTTTGATCTTTTCTACGGGGTCTGACGCTCAGTGGAACGAAAACTC
ACGTTAAGGGATTTTGGTCATGAGATTATCAAAAAGGATCTTCACCTAGATCCTTTTAAATTAAAAATGA
AGTTTTAAATCAATCTAAAGTATATATGTGTAACATTGGTCTAGTGATTATTTGCCGACTACCTTGGTGA
TCTCGCCTTTCACGTAGTGAACAAATTCTTCCAACTGATCTGCGCGCGAGGCCAAGCGATCTTCTTGTCC
AAGATAAGCCTGCCTAGCTTCAAGTATGACGGGCTGATACTGGGCCGGCAGGCGCTCCATTGCCCAGTCG
GCAGCGACATCCTTCGGCGCGATTTTGCCGGTTACTGCGCTGTACCAAATGCGGGACAACGTAAGCACTA
CATTTCGCTCATCGCCAGCCCAGTCGGGCGGCGAGTTCCATAGCGTTAAGGTTTCATTTAGCGCCTCAAA
TAGATCCTGTTCAGGAACCGGATCAAAGAGTTCCTCCGCCGCTGGACCTACCAAGGCAACGCTATGTTCT
CTTGCTTTTGTCAGCAAGATAGCCAGATCAATGTCGATCGTGGCTGGCTCGAAGATACCTGCAAGAATGT
CATTGCGCTGCCATTCTCCAAATTGCAGTTCGCGCTTAGCTGGATAACGCCACGGAATGATGTCGTCGTG
CACAACAATGGTGACTTCTACAGCGCGGAGAATCTCGCTCTCTCCAGGGGAAGCCGAAGTTTCCAAAAGG
TCGTTGATCAAAGCTCGCCGCGTTGTTTCATCAAGCCTTACGGTCACCGTAACCAGCAAATCAATATCAC
TGTGTGGCTTCAGGCCGCCATCCACTGCGGAGCCGTACAAATGTACGGCCAGCAACGTCGGTTCGAGATG
GCGCTCGATGACGCCAACTACCTCTGATAGTTGAGTCGATACTTCGGCGATCACCGCTTCCCTCATAACA
CCCCTTGTATTACTGTTTATGTAAGCAGACAGTTTTATTGTTCATGATGATATATTTTTATCTTGTGCAA
TGTAACATCAGAGATTTTGAGACACAACGTGGCTTTGTTGAATAAATCGAACTTTTGCTGAGTTGAAGGA
TCAGATCACGCATCTTCCCGACAACGCAGACCGTTCCGTGGCAAAGCAAAAGTTCAAAATCACCAACTGG
TCCACCTACAACAAAGCTCTCATCAACCGTGGCTCCCTCACTTTCTGGCTGGATGATGGGGCGATTCAGG
CGATCCCCATCCAACAGCCCGCCGTCGAGCGGGCT
